>Addgene plasmid #117563 | pEPOR1CB0084 | addgene full sequence | sequence record 228163 | Addgene NGS Result
TCTGTGAAGACAAACTAGAATTCGAGCTCGGAGCATCTTCATTCTTAAGATATGAAGATAATCTTCAAAA
GGCCCCTGGGAATCTGAAAGAAGAGAAGCAGGCCCATTTATATGGGAAAGAACAATAGTATTTCTTATAT
AGGCCCATTTAAGTTGAAAACAATCTTCAAAAGTCCCACATCGCTTAGATAAGAAAACGAAGCTGAGTTT
ATATACAGCTAGAGTCGAAGTAGTGATTGCCATACTTGCCATTCCATGGGTTTTAGAGCTAGAAATAGCA
AGTTAAAATAAGGCTAGTCCGTTATCAACTTGAAAAAGTGGCACCGAGTCGGTGCTTTTTTTCTAGACCC
AGCTTTCTTGTACAAAGTTGGCATTACGCTTTACTTGTCTTCTGCACGAAGTGGTTTAAACTATCAGTGT
TTGACAGGATATATTGGCGGGTAAACCTAAGAGAAAAGAGCGTTTATTAGAATAATCGGATATTTAAAAG
GGCGTGAAAAGGTTTATCCGTTCGTCCATTTGTATGTGCATGCCAACCACAGGGTTCCCCAGATCAGGCG
CTGGCTGCTGAACCCCCAGCCGGAACTGACCCCACAAGGCCCTAGCGTTTGCAATGCACCAGGTCATCAT
TGACCCAGGCGTGTTCCACCAGGCCGCTGCCTCGCAACTCTTCGCAGGCTTCGCCGACCTGCTCGCGCCA
CTTCTTCACGCGGGTGGAATCCGATCCGCACATGAGGCGGAAGGTTTCCAGCTTGAGCGGGTACGGCTCC
CGGTGCGAGCTGAAATAGTCGAACATCCGTCGGGCCGTCGGCGACAGCTTGCGGTACTTCTCCCATATGA
ATTTCGTGTAGTGGTCGCCAGCAAACAGCACGACGATTTCCTCGTCGATCAGGACCTGGCAACGGGACGT
TTTCTTGCCACGGTCCAGGACGCGGAAGCGGTGCAGCAGCGACACCGATTCCAGGTGCCCAACGCGGTCG
GACGTGAAGCCCATCGCCGTCGCCTGTAGGCGCGACAGGCATTCCTCGGCCTTCGTGTAATACCGGCCAT
TGATCGACCAGCCCAGGTCCTGGCAAAGCTCGTAGAACGTGAAGGTGATCGGCTCGCCGATAGGGGTGCG
CTTCGCGTACTCCAACACCTGCTGCCACACCAGTTCGTCATCGTCGGCCCGCAGCTCGACGCCGGTGTAG
GTGATCTTCACGTCCTTGTTGACGTGGAAAATGACCTTGTTTTGCAGCGCCTCGCGCGGGATTTTCTTGT
TGCGCGTGGTGAACAGGGCAGAGCGGGCCGTGTCGTTTGGCATCGCTCGCATCGTGTCCGGCCACGGCGC
AATATCGAACAAGGAAAGCTGCATTTCCTTGATCTGCTGCTTCGTGTGTTTCAGCAACGCGGCCTGCTTG
GCCTCGCTGACCTGTTTTGCCAGGTCCTCGCCGGCGGTTTTTCGCTTCTTGGTCGTCATAGTTCCTCGCG
TGTCGATGGTCATCGACTTCGCCAAACCTGCCGCCTCCTGTTCAAGACGACGCGAACGCTCCACGGCGGC
CGATGGCGCGGGCAGGGCAGGGGGAGCCAGTTGCACGCTGTCGCGCTCGATCTTGGCCGTAGCTTGCTGG
ACCATCGAGCCGACGGACTGGAAGGTTTCGCGGGGCGCACGCATGACGGTGCGGCTTGCGATGGTTTCGG
CATCCTCGGCGGAAAACCCCGCGTCGATCAGTTCTTGCCTGTATGCCTTCCGGTCAAACGTCCGATTCAT
TCACCCTCCTTGCGGGATTGCCCCGACTCACGCCGGGGCAATGTGCCCTTATTCCTGATTTGACCCGCCT
GGTGCCTTGGTGTCCAGATAATCCACCTTATCGGCAATGAAGTCGGTCCCGTAGACCGTCTGGCCGTCCT
TCTCGTACTTGGTATTCCGAATCTTGCCCTGCACGAATACCAGCGACCCCTTGCCCAAATACTTGCCGTG
GGCCTCGGCCTGAGAGCCAAAACACTTGATGCGGAAGAAGTCGGTGCGCTCCTGCTTGTCGCCGGCATCG
TTGCGCCACATCTAGGATCTGCCAGGAACCGTAAAAAGGCCGCGTTGCTGGCGTTTTTCCATAGGCTCCG
CCCCCCTGACGAGCATCACAAAAATCGACGCTCAAGTCAGAGGTGGCGAAACCCGACAGGACTATAAAGA
TACCAGGCGTTTCCCCCTGGAAGCTCCCTCGTGCGCTCTCCTGTTCCGACCCTGCCGCTTACCGGATACC
TGTCCGCCTTTCTCCCTTCGGGAAGCGTGGCGCTTTCTCATAGCTCACGCTGTAGGTATCTCAGTTCGGT
GTAGGTCGTTCGCTCCAAGCTGGGCTGTGTGCACGAACCCCCCGTTCAGCCCGACCGCTGCGCCTTATCC
GGTAACTATCGTCTTGAGTCCAACCCGGTAAGACACGACTTATCGCCACTGGCAGCAGCCACTGGTAACA
GGATTAGCAGAGCGAGGTATGTAGGCGGTGCTACAGAGTTCTTGAAGTGGTGGCCTAACTACGGCTACAC
TAGAAGAACAGTATTTGGTATCTGCGCTCTGCTGAAGCCAGTTACCTTCGGAAAAAGAGTTGGTAGCTCT
TGATCCGGCAAACAAACCACCGCTGGTAGCGGTGGTTTTTTTGTTTGCAAGCAGCAGATTACGCGCAGAA
AAAAAGGATCTCAAGAAGATCCTTTGATCTTTTCTACGGGGTCTGACGCTCAGTGGAACGAAAACTCACG
TTAAGGGATTTTGGTCATGAGATTATCAAAAAGGATCTTCACCTAGATCCTTTTAAATTAAAAATGAAGT
TTTAAATCAATCTAAAGTATATATGAGTAAACTTGGTCTGACAGTTACCAATGCTTAATCAGTGAGGCAC
CTATCTCAGCGATCTGTCTATTTCGTTCATCCATAGTTGCCTGACTCCCCGTCGTGTAGATAACTACGAT
ACGGGAGGGCTTACCATCTGGCCCCAGTGCTGCAATGATACCGCGAGAACCACGCTCACCGGCTCCAGAT
TTATCAGCAATAAACCAGCCAGCCGGAAGGGCCGAGCGCAGAAGTGGTCCTGCAACTTTATCCGCCTCCA
TCCAGTCTATTAATTGTTGCCGGGAAGCTAGAGTAAGTAGTTCGCCAGTTAATAGTTTGCGCAACGTTGT
TGCCATTGCTACAGGCATCGTGGTGTCACGCTCGTCGTTTGGTATGGCTTCATTCAGCTCCGGTTCCCAA
CGATCAAGGCGAGTTACATGATCCCCCATGTTGTGCAAAAAAGCGGTTAGCTCCTTCGGTCCTCCGATCG
TTGTCAGAAGTAAGTTGGCCGCAGTGTTATCACTCATGGTTATGGCAGCACTGCATAATTCTCTTACTGT
CATGCCATCCGTAAGATGCTTTTCTGTGACTGGTGAGTACTCAACCAAGTCATTCTGAGAATAGTGTATG
CGGCGACCGAGTTGCTCTTGCCCGGCGTCAATACGGGATAATACCGCGCCACATAGCAGAACTTTAAAAG
TGCTCATCATTGGAAAACGTTCTTCGGGGCGAAAACTCTCAAGGATCTTACCGCTGTTGAGATCCAGTTC
GATGTAACCCACTCGTGCACCCAACTGATCTTCAGCATCTTTTACTTTCACCAGCGTTTCTGGGTGAGCA
AAAACAGGAAGGCAAAATGCCGCAAAAAAGGGAATAAGGGCGACACGGAAATGTTGAATACTCATACTCT
TCCTTTTTCAATATTATTGAAGCATTTATCAAGGTTATTGTCTCATGAGCGGATACATATTTGAATGTAT
TTAGAAAAATAAACAAATAGGGGTTCCGCGCACGAATTGGCCAGCGCTGCCATTTTTGGGGTGAGGCCGT
TCGCGGCCGAGGGGCGCAGCCCCTGGGGGGATGGGAGGCCCGCGTTAGCGGGCCGGGAGGGTTCGAGAAG
GGGGGGCACCCCCCTTCGGCGTGCGCGGTCACGCGCACAGGGCGCAGCCCTGGTTAAAAACAAGGTTTAT
AAATATTGGTTTAAAAGCAGGTTAAAAGACAGGTTAGCGGTGGCCGAAAAACGGGCGGAAACCCTTGCAA
ATGCTGGATTTTCTGCCTGTGGACAGCCCCTCAAATGTCAATAGGTGCGCCCCTCATCTGTCAGCACTCT
GCCCCTCAAGTGTCAAGGATCGCGCCCCTCATCTGTCAGTAGTCGCGCCCCTCAAGTGTCAATACCGCAG
GGCACTTATCCCCAGGCTTGTCCACATCATCTGTGGGAAACTCGCGTAAAATCAGGCGTTTTCGCCGATT
TGCGAGGCTGGCCAGCTCCACGTCGCCGGCCGAAATCGAGCCTGCCCCTCATCTGTCAACGCCGCGCCGG
GTGAGTCGGCCCCTCAAGTGTCAACGTCCGCCCCTCATCTGTCAGTGAGGGCCAAGTTTTCCGCGAGGTA
TCCACAACGCCGGCGGCCGCGGTGTCTCGCACACGGCTTCGACGGCGTTTCTGGCGCGTTTGCAGGGCCA
TAGACGGCCGCCAGCCCAGCGGCGAGGGCAACCAGCCCGGTGAGCGTCGCAAAGGAGATCCTGATCTGAC
TGATGGGCTGCCTGTATCGAGTGGTGATTTTGTGCCGAGCTGCCGGTCGGGGAGCTGTTGGCTGGCTGGT
GGCAGGATATATTGTGGTGTAAACAAATTGACGCTTAGACAACTTAATAACACATTGCGGACGTTTTTAA
TGTACTGGGGTGGATGCAGTGGGCCCCAC
Features (pLannotate 1.2.2; 11 found; start..end, strand, type, name):
    167..183     +  promoter       AtU6 promoter (fragment): consensus promoter from the three Arabidopsis U6 snRNA genes (Waibel and Filipowicz, 1990; Nekrasov et al., 2013)
    260..335     +  misc_RNA       gRNA scaffold: guide RNA scaffold for the Streptococcus pyogenes CRISPR/Cas9 system
    347..368     -  protein_bind   attB2 (fragment): mutant version of attB; recombination site for the Gateway® BP reaction BP Clonase™
    422..446     +  misc_feature   RB T-DNA repeat: right border repeat from nopaline C58 T-DNA
    558..578     -  CDS            TetR (fragment): tetracycline resistance regulatory protein; tetR
    605..1750    -  CDS            trfA: TRFA_ECOLX - Experimental evidence at protein level: Swiss-Prot protein existence level 1. Also involved in plasmid copy number control, promoting intermolecular coupling of protein bound iterons at oriV, which inhibits replication initiation. From Escherichia coli.
   2086..2674    -  rep_origin     ori: high-copy-number ColE1/pMB1/pBR322/pUC origin of replication
   2845..3705    -  CDS            AmpR: β-lactamase; bla; confers resistance to ampicillin, carbenicillin, and related antibiotics
   3706..3810    -  promoter       AmpR promoter: bla
   3897..4528    -  rep_origin     oriV: incP origin of replication
   4620..4644    +  misc_feature   LB T-DNA repeat: left border repeat from nopaline C58 T-DNA
