[The description below was written by a language model from this plasmid's Addgene catalogue record and pLannotate feature annotations shown in this document.]
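Description:
pEPOR1CB0084 is a Level 1 Golden Gate (MoClo-style) cassette plasmid built in the pICH47751 acceptor backbone and classed as a plant expression vector. Its payload is a single guide RNA transcription unit for Streptococcus pyogenes Cas9. The Arabidopsis U6-26 small nuclear RNA promoter, an RNA polymerase III promoter suited to producing short untranslated transcripts, drives a spacer directed against AtCPK34 (AT5G19360) of Arabidopsis thaliana, fused to the SpCas9 guide RNA scaffold. The annotation detects only a short fragment of the consensus AtU6 promoter, followed by the 76-nt scaffold. The parts were assembled through BsaI sites that were destroyed during cloning, as is usual for Type IIS assembly. A small attB2-like fragment and a TetR fragment are also flagged, but these are short matches and no function for them is recorded.

The roughly 4.7 kb backbone places the cassette between nopaline-type left and right T-DNA border repeats, the sequences that delimit DNA transferred by Agrobacterium into plant cells. It carries a high-copy ColE1/pUC-type origin for propagation in E. coli, along with the incP oriV origin and the trfA replication initiator gene, which together support broad-host-range replication. Selection in bacteria is by ampicillin resistance from the bla gene under its own promoter. No Cas9 gene or plant selectable marker is present.

As a Level 1 module, the plasmid is presumably meant to be combined with other transcription units, such as a nuclease cassette, in a higher-level assembly. It was deposited as part of a toolkit comparing the efficiency and specificity of Cas nucleases for plant genome engineering.
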