Addgene plasmid #117563: pEPOR1CB0084
Purpose: Level1 Golden Gate Cassette: sgRNA cassette for spCas9, targeting AtCPK34 {AT5G19360} in A. thaliana
Depositing lab: Nicola Patron. Depositing organization: Earlham Institute. Publication: Comparison of efficiency and specificity of CRISPR-associated (Cas) nucleases in plants: An expanded toolkit for precision genome engineering. Raitskin O, Schudoma C, West A, Patron NJ. PLoS One. 2019 Feb 27;14(2):e0211598. doi: 10.1371/journal.pone.0211598. eCollection 2019. PubMed 30811422.
Backbone
  Vector backbone: pICH47751
  Vector type: Plant Expression
Growth in bacteria
  Bacterial resistance: Ampicillin, 100 μg/mL
  Growth temperature: 37°C
  Growth strain: DH5alpha
  Copy number: High Copy
Gene/Insert
  Gene/Insert name: Promoter_AtU6-26 + sgRNA_AtCPK34 {AT5G19360} A. thaliana
  Species: Synthetic
  Promoter: AtU6-26 (pICSL90002)
  Cloning method: Restriction Enzyme; 5′ cloning site BsaI (destroyed during cloning); 3′ cloning site BsaI (destroyed during cloning)
Terms and licenses: Academic/Nonprofit Terms; Industry Terms: Not Available to Industry
Depositor comments: Please visit https://www.biorxiv.org/content/early/2018/09/20/422766 for BioRxiv preprint
How to cite: pEPOR1CB0084 was a gift from Nicola Patron (Addgene plasmid # 117563 ; http://n2t.net/addgene:117563 ; RRID:Addgene_117563)
